>Addgene plasmid #63813 | PhLF_N_1 | depositor full sequence | sequence record 106546 | Full Sequence
GCTAGCGGAGTGTATACTGGCTTACTATGTTGGCACTGATGAGGGTGTCAGTGAAGTGCTTCATGTGGCA
GGAGAAAAAAGGCTGCACCGGTGCGTCAGCAGAATATGTGATACAGGATATATTCCGCTTCCTCGCTCAC
TGACTCGCTACGCTCGGTCGTTCGACTGCGGCGAGCGGAAATGGCTTACGAACGGGGCGGAGATTTCCTG
GAAGATGCCAGGAAGATACTTAACAGGGAAGTGAGAGGGCCGCGGCAAAGCCGTTTTTCCATAGGCTCCG
CCCCCCTGACAAGCATCACGAAATCTGACGCTCAAATCAGTGGTGGCGAAACCCGACAGGACTATAAAGA
TACCAGGCGTTTCCCCCTGGCGGCTCCCTCGTGCGCTCTCCTGTTCCTGCCTTTCGGTTTACCGGTGTCA
TTCCGCTGTTATGGCCGCGTTTGTCTCATTCCACGCCTGACACTCAGTTCCGGGTAGGCAGTTCGCTCCA
AGCTGGACTGTATGCACGAACCCCCCGTTCAGTCCGACCGCTGCGCCTTATCCGGTAACTATCGTCTTGA
GTCCAACCCGGAAAGACATGCAAAAGCACCACTGGCAGCAGCCACTGGTAATTGATTTAGAGGAGTTAGT
CTTGAAGTCATGCGCCGGTTAAGGCTAAACTGAAAGGACAAGTTTTGGTGACTGCGCTCCTCCAAGCCAG
TTACCTCGGTTCAAAGAGTTGGTAGCTCAGAGAACCTTCGAAAAACCGCCCTGCAAGGCGGTTTTTTCGT
TTTCAGAGCAAGAGATTACGCGCAGACCAAAACGATCTCAAGAAGATCATCTTATTAATCAGATAAAATA
TTTGCTCATGAGCCCGAAGTGGCGAGCCCGATCTTCCCCATCGGTGATGTCGGCGATATAGGCGCCAGCA
ACCGCACCTGTGGCGCCGGTGATGCCGGCCACGATGCGTCCGGCGTAGAGGATCTGCTCATGTTTGACAG
CTTATCATCGATGCATAATGTGCCTGTCAAATGGACGAAGCAGGGATTCTGCAAACCCTATGCTACTCCC
TCGAGCCGTCAATTGTCTGATTCGTTACCAATTATTAATTTTTAAAGTATGGGCAATCAATTGCTCCTGT
TAAAATTGCTTTAGAAATACTTTGGCAGCGGTTTGTTGTATTGAGTTTCATTTGCGCATTGGTTAAATGG
AAAGTGACAGTACGCTCACTGCAACCTAATATTTTTGAAATATCCCAAGAGCTTTTTCCTTCGCATGCCC
ACGCTAAACATTCTTTTTCTCTTTTGGTTAAATCGTTGTTTGATTTATTATTTGCTATATTTATTTTTCG
ATAATTATCAACTAGAGAAGGAACAATTAATGGTATGTTCATACACGCATGTAAAAATAAACTATCTATA
TAGTTGTCTTTTTCTGAATGTGCAAAACTAAGCATTCCGAAGCCATTGTTAGCCGTATGAATAGGGAAAC
TAAACCCAGTGATAAGACCTGATGTTTTCGCTTCTTTAATTACATTTGGAGATTTTTTATTTACAGCATT
GTTTTCAAATATATTCCAATTAATTGGTGAATGATTGGAGTTAGAATAATCTACTATAGGATCATATTTT
ATTAAATTAGCGTCATCATAATATTGCCTCCATTTTTTAGGGTAATTATCTAGGATTGAAATATCAGATT
TAACCATAGAATGAGGATAAATGATCGCGAGTAAATAATATTCACAATGTACCATTTTAGTCATATCAGA
TAAGCATTGATTAATATCATTATTGCTTCTACAAGCTTTAATTTTATTAATTATTCTGTATGTGTCGTCG
GCATTTATGTTTTTCATCGAGGCCTTTCCTGTGTGACCCGCTGGAATAGGATCTTATCACTGCCCGCTTT
CCAGTCGGGAAACCTGTCGTGCCAGCTGCATTAATGAATCGGCCAACGCGCGGGGAGAGGCGGTTTGCGT
ATTGGGCGCCAGGGTGGTTTTTCTTTTCACCAGTGAGACTGGCAACAGCTGATTGCCCTTCACCGCCTGG
CCCTGAGAGAGTTGCAGCAAGCGGTCCACGCTGGTTTGCCCCAGCAGGCGAAAATCCTGTTTGATGGTGG
TTAACGGCGGGATATAACATGAGCTATCTTCGGTATCGTCGTATCCCACTACCGAGATATCCGCACCAAC
GCGCAGCCCGGACTCGGTAATGGCGCGCATTGCGCCCAGCGCCATCTGATCGTTGGCAACCAGCATCGCA
GTGGGAACGATGCCCTCATTCAGCATTTGCATGGTTTGTTGAAAACCGGACATGGCACTCCAGTCGCCTT
CCCGTTCCGCTATCGGCTGAATTTGATTGCGAGTGAGATATTTATGCCAGCCAGCCAGACGCAGACGCGC
CGAGACAGAACTTAATGGGCCCGCTAACAGCGCGATTTGCTGGTGACCCAATGCGACCAGATGCTCCACG
CCCAGTCGCGTACCGTCCTCATGGGAGAAAATAATACTGTTGATGGGTGTCTGGTCAGAGACATCAAGAA
ATAACGCCGGAACATTAGTGCAGGCAGCTTCCACAGCAATGGCATCCTGGTCATCCAGCGGATAGTTAAT
GATCAGCCCACTGACGCGTTGCGCGAGAAGATTGTGCACCGCCGCTTTACAGGCTTCGACGCCGCTTCGT
TCTACCATCGACACCACCACGCTGGCACCCAGTTGATCGGCGCGAGATTTAATCGCCGCGACAATTTGCG
ACGGCGCGTGCAGGGCCAGACTGGAGGTGGCAACGCCAATCAGCAACGACTGTTTGCCCGCCAGTTGTTG
TGCCACGCGGTTGGGAATGTAATTCAGCTCCGCCATCGCCGCTTCCACTTTTTCCCGCGTTTTCGCAGAA
ACGTGGCTGGCCTGGTTCACCACGCGGGAAACGGTCTGATAAGAGACACCGGCATACTCTGCGACATCGT
ATAACGTTACTGGTTTCATATTCACCACCCTGAATTGACTCTCTTCCGGGCGCTATCATGCCATACCGCG
AAAGGTTTTGCGCCATTCGATGGCGCGCCGCTTCGTCAGGCCACATAGCTTTCTTGTTCTGATCGGAACG
ATCGTTGGCTGTGTTGACAATTAATCATCGGCTCGTATAATGTGTGGAATTGTGAGCGCTCACAATTAGC
TGTCACCGGATGTGCTTTCCGGTCTGATGAGTCCGTGAGGACGAAACAGCCTCTACAAATAATTTTGTTT
AAATTAGTAACATAAGCAAGAGCCTCATGGCACGTACCCCGAGCCGTAGCAGCATTGGTAGCCTGCGTAG
TCCGCATACCCATAAAGCAATTCTGACCAGCACCATTGAAATCCTGAAAGAATGTGGTTATAGCGGTCTG
AGCATTGAAAGCGTTGCACGTCGTGCCGGTGCAAGCAAACCGACCATTTATCGTTGGTGGACCAATAAAG
CAGCACTGATTGCCGAAGTGTATGAAAATGAAAGCGAACAGGTGCGTAAATTTCCGGATCTGGGTAGCTT
TAAAGCCGATCTGGATTTTCTGCTGCGTAATCTGTGGAAAGTTTGGCGTGAAACCATTTGTGGTGAAGCA
TTTCGTTGTGTTATTGCAGAAGCACAGCTGGACCCTGCAACCCTGACCCAGCTGAAAGATCAGTTTATGG
AACGTCGTCGTGAGATGCCGAAAAAACTGGTTGAAAATGCCATTAGCAATGGTGAACTGCCGAAAGATAC
CAATCGTGAACTGCTGCTGGATATGATTTTTGGTTTTTGTTGGTATCGCCTGCTGACCGAACAGCTGACC
GTTGAACAGGATATTGAAGAATTTACCTTCCTGCTGATTAATGGTGTTTGTCCGGGTACACAGCGTTAAC
TAGGGCCCATACCCCCAGGCATCAAATAAAACGAAAGGCTCAGTCGAAAGACTGGGCCTTTCGTTTTATC
TGTTGTTTGTCGGTGAACGCTCTCTACTAGAGTCACACTGGCTCACCTTCGGGTGGGCCTTTCTGCGTTT
ATACGACGTACGGTGGAATCTGATTCGTTACCAATTGACATGATACGAAACGTACCGTATCGTTAAGGTT
ACTAGAGAAAGAGGAGAAATACTAGATGGTGAGCAAGGGCGAGGAGCTGTTCACCGGGGTGGTGCCCATC
CTGGTCGAGCTGGACGGCGACGTAAACGGCCACAAGTTCAGCGTGTCCGGCGAGGGCGAGGGCGATGCCA
CCTACGGCAAGCTGACCCTGAAGTTCATCTGCACCACCGGCAAGCTGCCCGTGCCCTGGCCCACCCTCGT
GACCACCTTCGGCTACGGCCTGCAATGCTTCGCCCGCTACCCCGACCACATGAAGCTGCACGACTTCTTC
AAGTCCGCCATGCCCGAAGGCTACGTCCAGGAGCGCACCATCTTCTTCAAGGACGACGGCAACTACAAGA
CCCGCGCCGAGGTGAAGTTCGAGGGCGACACCCTGGTGAACCGCATCGAGCTGAAGGGCATCGACTTCAA
GGAGGACGGCAACATCCTGGGGCACAAGCTGGAGTACAACTACAACAGCCACAACGTCTATATCATGGCC
GACAAGCAGAAGAACGGCATCAAGGTGAACTTCAAGATCCGCCACAACATCGAGGACGGCAGCGTGCAGC
TCGCCGACCACTACCAGCAGAACACCCCCATCGGCGACGGCCCCGTGCTGCTGCCCGACAACCACTACCT
GAGCTACCAGTCCGCCCTGAGCAAAGACCCCAACGAGAAGCGCGATCACATGGTCCTGCTGGAGTTCGTG
ACCGCCGCCGGGATCACTCTCGGCATGGACGAGCTGTACAAGTAATAAGCTTGGCTGTTTTGGCGGATGA
GAGAAGATTTTCAGCCTGATACAGATTAAATCAGAACGCAGAAGCGGTCTGATAAAACAGAATTTGCCTG
GCGGCAGTAGCGCGGTGGTCCCACCTGACCCCATGCCGAACTCAGAAGTGAAACGCCGTAGCGCCGATGG
TAGTGTGGGGTCTCCCCATGCGAGAGTAGGGAACTGCCAGGCATCAAATAAAACGAAAGGCTCAGTCGAA
AGACTGGGCCTTTCGTTTTATCTGTTGTTTGTCGGTGAACGCTCTCCTGAGTAGGACAAATCCGCCGGGA
GCGGATTTGAACGTTGCGAAGCAACGGCCCGGAGGGTGGCGGGCAGGACGCCCGCCATAAACTGCCAGGC
ATCAAATTAAGCAGAAGGCCATCCTGACGGATGGCCTTTTTGCGTTTCTACAAACTCTTTTGTTTATTTT
TCTAAATACATTCAAATATGTATCCGCTCATGAGACAATAACCCTGATAAATGCTTCAATAATATTGAAA
AAGGAAGACTATGAGTATTCAACATTTCCGTGTCGCCCTTATTCCCTTTTTTGCGGCATTTTGCCTTCCT
GTTTTTGCTCACCCAGAAACGCTGGTGAAAGTAAAAGATGCTGAAGATCAGTTGGGTGCACGAGTGGGTT
ACATCGAACTGGATCTCAACAGCGGTAAGATCCTTGAGAGTTTTCGCCCCGAAGAACGTTTTCCAATGAT
GAGCACTTTTAAAGTTCTGCTATGTGGCGCGGTATTATCCCGTGTTGACGCCGGGCAAGAGCAACTCGGT
CGCCGCATACACTATTCTCAGAATGACTTGGTTGAGTACTCACCAGTCACAGAAAAGCATCTTACGGATG
GCATGACAGTAAGAGAATTATGCAGTGCTGCCATAACCATGAGTGATAACACTGCGGCCAACTTACTTCT
GACAACGATCGGAGGACCGAAGGAGCTAACCGCTTTTTTGCACAACATGGGGGATCATGTAACTCGCCTT
GATCGTTGGGAACCGGAGCTGAATGAAGCCATACCAAACGACGAGCGTGACACCACGATGCCTGCAGCAA
TGGCAACAACGTTGCGCAAACTATTAACTGGCGAACTACTTACTCTAGCTTCCCGGCAACAATTAATAGA
CTGGATGGAGGCGGATAAAGTTGCAGGACCACTTCTGCGCTCGGCCCTTCCGGCTGGCTGGTTTATTGCT
GATAAATCTGGAGCCGGTGAGCGTGGGTCTCGCGGTATCATTGCAGCACTGGGGCCAGATGGTAAGCCCT
CCCGTATCGTAGTTATCTACACGACGGGGAGTCAGGCAACTATGGATGAACGAAATAGACAGATCGCTGA
GATAGGTGCCTCACTGATTAAGCATTGGTAACTGTCAGACCAAGTTTACTCATATATACTTTAGATTGAT
T
[125 nt withheld, positions 6232-6356]
C
[141 nt withheld, positions 6358-6498]
CCTTTGACGTTGGAGTCCACGTTCTTTAATAGTGGACTCTTGTTCCAAACTTGAACAACACTCAACCCTA
TCTCGGGCTATTCTTTTGATTTATAAGGGATTTTGCCGATTTCGGCCTATTGGTTAAAAAATGAGCTGAT
TTAACAAAAATTTAACGCGAATTTTAACAAAATATTAACGTTTACAATTTAAAAGGATCTAGGTGAAGAT
CCTTTTTGATAATCTCATGACCAAAATCCCTTAACGTGAGTTTTCGTTCCACTGAGCGTCAGACCCCGTA
GAAAAGATCAAAGGATCTTCTTGAGATCCTTTTTTTCTGCGCGTAATCTGCTGCTTGCAAACAAAAAAAC
CACCGCTACCAGCGGTGGTTTGTTTGCCGGATCAAGAGCTACCAACTCTTTTTCCGAAGGTAACTGGCTT
CAGCAGAGCGCAGATACCAAATACTGTCCTTCTAGTGTAGCCGTAGTTAGGCCACCACTTCAAGAACTCT
GTAGCACCGCCTACATACCTCGCTCTGCTAATCCTGTTACCAGTCAGGCATTTGAGAAGCACACGGTCAC
ACTGCTTCCGGTAGTCAATAAACCGGTAAACCAGCAATAGACATAAGCGGCTATTTAACGACCCTGCCCT
GAACCGACGACCGGGTCGAATTTGCTTTCGAATTTCTGCCATTCATCCGCTTATTATCACTTATTCAGGC
GTAGCACCAGGCGTTTAAGGGCACCAATAACTGCCTTAAAAAAATTACGCCCCGCCCTGCCACTCATCGC
AGTACTGTTGTAATTCATTAAGCATTCTGCCGACATGGAAGCCATCACAGACGGCATGATGAACCTGAAT
CGCCAGCGGCATCAGCACCTTGTCGCCTTGCGTATAATATTTGCCCATG
Features (pLannotate 1.2.2; 22 found; start..end, strand, type, name):
      3..24      +  misc_feature   bom (fragment): basis of mobility region from pBR322
    123..178     -  rep_origin     RSF ori (fragment): Plasmids containing the RSF 1030 origin of replication can be propagated in E. coli cells that contain additional plasmids with compatible origins.
    266..811     -  rep_origin     p15A ori: Plasmids containing the medium-copy-number p15A origin of replication can be propagated in E. coli cells that contain a second plasmid with the ColE1 origin.
    844..964     -  CDS            TcR (fragment): tetracycline efflux protein; tet; confers resistance to tetracycline
    974..992     +  promoter       tet promoter (fragment): E. coli promoter for tetracycline efflux protein gene
   1088..1837    -  CDS            luxR: LUXR_ALIFS - Experimental evidence at protein level: Swiss-Prot protein existence level 1. Transcriptional activator of the bioluminescence operon. Binds to the OHHL autoinducer. From Aliivibrio fischeri (Vibrio fischeri).
   1880..2959    -  CDS            lacI: LACI_ECOLI - Experimental evidence at protein level: Swiss-Prot protein existence level 1. Repressor of the lactose operon. Binds allolactose as an inducer. From Escherichia coli (strain K12).
   2960..3033    -  promoter       lacI promoter (fragment): lacI
   3094..3122    +  promoter       tac promoter: strong E. coli promoter; hybrid between the trp and lac UV5 promoters
   3128..3147    +  protein_bind   lac operator (symmetric): The lac repressor binds to the lac operator to inhibit transcription in E. coli. This inhibition can be relieved by adding lactose or isopropyl-β-D-thiogalactopyranoside (IPTG). The symmetric lac operator was optimized for tight binding of lac repressor. lac repressor encoded by lacI
   3150..3199    +  misc_RNA       sTRSV HHRz: hammerhead ribozyme from the tobacco ringspot virus satellite RNA (Khvorova et al., 2003)
   3873..3944    +  terminator     rrnB T1 terminator: transcription terminator T1 from the E. coli rrnB gene
   3960..3987    +  terminator     T7Te terminator: phage T7 early transcription terminator
   4086..4805    +  CDS            EYFP: enhanced YFP mammalian codon-optimized
   4896..5011    +  ncRNA          5S rRNA: Accession: RF00001 - 5S ribosomal RNA
   5015..5101    +  terminator     rrnB T1 terminator: Escherichia coli rrnB; transcription terminator T1 from the E. coli rrnB gene
   5193..5220    +  terminator     rrnB T2 terminator: transcription terminator T2 from the E. coli rrnB gene
   5239..5328    +  promoter       AmpR promoter: bla
   5331..6191    +  CDS            AmpR: β-lactamase; bla; confers resistance to ampicillin, carbenicillin, and related antibiotics
   6233..6688    +  rep_origin     f1 ori (sequence partly withheld): f1 bacteriophage origin of replication; arrow indicates direction of (+) strand synthesis
   6799..7032    +  rep_origin     ori (fragment): high-copy-number ColE1/pMB1/pBR322/pUC origin of replication
   7243..1       -  CDS            CmR (fragment) (across the origin): chloramphenicol acetyltransferase; cat; confers resistance to chloramphenicol
