[The description below was written by a language model from this plasmid's Addgene catalogue record and pLannotate feature annotations shown in this document.]
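Description:
PhLF_N_1 is a low-copy bacterial expression plasmid for E. coli that carries a genetic NOT gate built around the TetR-family repressor PhlF. It replicates from a p15A origin, which is compatible with ColE1-type plasmids, and is selected with ampicillin through a complete AmpR (β-lactamase) cassette with its own promoter. The annotated 7,387 nt sequence also contains an f1 phage origin and short fragments of other backbone elements (bom, RSF and ColE1-type origins, TcR and CmR coding remnants, a tet promoter fragment). These appear to be cloning leftovers rather than functional parts.

The input side of the gate is a tac promoter followed by a symmetric lac operator, which a constitutively expressed lacI gene on the same plasmid keeps repressed until IPTG is added. Directly downstream lies an sTRSV hammerhead ribozyme, a self-cleaving insulator that standardises the 5′ end of the transcript. An unannotated stretch of roughly 670 nt follows before the rrnB T1 and T7Te terminators. The feature table does not label a PhlF coding sequence, but this gap is the likely location of the E. coli codon-optimised phlF named in the catalogue entry.

An EYFP reporter follows, terminated by the rrnB T1/T2 region. Its promoter is not annotated; according to the stated purpose it should contain a single PhlF binding site, so that induction of PhlF lowers fluorescence and inverts the input signal. A luxR gene is also present, although the record does not explain its role. The construct suits quantitative characterisation of repressor-based logic, for example studying how operator number shapes the gate's response.
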