Addgene plasmid #63813: PhLF_N_1
Purpose: Not gate genetic circuit containing one PhlF binding site
Depositing lab: Howard Salis. Depositing organization: Pennsylvania State University.
Backbone
  Vector backbone: P15A
  Vector type: Bacterial Expression
Growth in bacteria
  Bacterial resistance: Ampicillin, 100 μg/mL
  Growth temperature: 37°C
  Growth strain: DH10B
  Copy number: Low Copy
Gene/Insert
  Gene/Insert name: PhlF and LacI
  Mutation: Codon optimized for E.coli
  Promoter: pTac
  Cloning method: Gibson Cloning
  Sequencing primers: 5′ pTac-F
Terms and licenses: Academic/Nonprofit Terms; Industry Terms: Not Available to Industry
How to cite: PhLF_N_1 was a gift from Howard Salis (Addgene plasmid # 63813 ; http://n2t.net/addgene:63813 ; RRID:Addgene_63813)
