>Addgene plasmid #63813 | PhLF_N_1 | addgene partial sequence | sequence record 107745 | pTac-F 5'-cggctcgtataatgtgtgga-3'
TCTGATGAGTCCGTGAGGACGAAACAGCCTCTACAAATAATTTTGTTTAAATTAGTAACATAAGCAAGAG
CCTCATGGCACGTACCCCGAGCCGTAGCAGCATTGGTAGCCTGCGTAGTCCGCATACCCATAAAGCAATT
CTGACCAGCACCATTGAAATCCTGAAAGAATGTGGTTATAGCGGTCTGAGCATTGAAAGCGTTGCACGTC
GTGCCGGTGCAAGCAAACCGACCATTTATCGTTGGTGGACCAATAAAGCAGCACTGATTGCCGAAGTGTA
TGAAAATGAAAGCGAACAGGTGCGTAAATTTCCGGATCTGGGTAGCTTTAAAGCCGATCTGGATTTTCTG
CTGCGTAATCTGTGGAAAGTTTGGCGTGAAACCATTTGTGGTGAAGCATTTCGTTGTGTTATTGCAGAAG
CACAGCTGGACCCTGCAACCCTGACCCAGCTGAAAGATCAGTTTATGGAACGTCGTCGTGAGATGCCGAA
AAAACTGGTTGAAAATGCCATTAGCAATGGTGAACTGCCGAAAGATACCAATCGTGAACTGCTGCTGGAT
ATGATTTTTGGTTTTTGTTGGTATCGCCTGCTGACCGAACAGCTGACCGTTGAACAGGATATTGAAGAAT
TTACCTTCCTGCTGATTAATGGTGTTTGTCCGGGTACACAGCGTTAACTA
