>Addgene plasmid #63813 | PhLF_N_1 | addgene partial sequence | sequence record 107747 | LacI-F2 5'-ACGATGTCGCAGAGTATGCC-3'
GTGGAAGCGGCGATGGCGGAGCTGAATTACATTCCCAACCGCGTGGCACAACAACTGGCGGGCAAACAGT
CGTTGCTGATTGGCGTTGCCACCTCCAGTCTGGCCCTGCACGCGCCGTCGCAAATTGTCGCGGCGATTAA
ATCTCGCGCCGATCAACTGGGTGCCAGCGTGGTGGTGTCGATGGTAGAACGAAGCGGCGTCGAAGCCTGT
AAAGCGGCGGTGCACAATCTTCTCGCGCAACGCGTCAGTGGGCTGATCATTAACTATCCGCTGGATGACC
AGGATGCCATTGCTGTGGAAGCTGCCTGCACTAATGTTCCGGCGTTATTTCTTGATGTCTCTGACCAGAC
ACCCATCAACAGTATTATTTTCTCCCATGAGGACGGTACGCGACTGGGCGTGGAGCATCTGGTCGCATTG
GGTCACCAGCAAATCGCGCTGTTAGCGGGCCCATTAAGTTCTGTCTCGGCGCGTCTGCGTCTGGCTGGCT
GGCATAAATATCTCACTCGCAATCAAATTCAGCCGATAGCGGAACGGGAAGGCGACTGGAGTGCCATGTC
CGGTTTTCAACAAACCATGCAAATGCTGAATGAGGGCATCGTTCCCACTGCGATGCTGGTTGCCAACGAT
CAGATGGCGCTGGGCGCAATGCGCGCCATTACCGAGTCCGGGCTGCGCGTTGGTGCGGATATCTCGGTAG
T
